Addgene plasmid #32528: GFP-IP3KB
Depositing lab: Christophe Erneux. Depositing organization: Universite Libre de Bruxelles. Publication: The three isoenzymes of human inositol-1,4,5-trisphosphate 3-kinase show specific intracellular localization but comparable Ca2+ responses on transfection in COS-7 cells. Dewaste V, Moreau C, De Smedt F, Bex F, De Smedt H, Wuytack F, Missiaen L, Erneux C. Biochem J. 2003 Aug 15;374(Pt 1):41-9. 10.1042/BJ20021963 PubMed 12747803.
Backbone
  Vector backbone: pEGFP-C3
  Backbone manufacturer: Clontech
  Backbone size w/o insert (bp): 4700
  Vector type: Mammalian Expression
  Selectable markers: Neomycin (select with G418)
Growth in bacteria
  Bacterial resistance: Kanamycin, 50 μg/mL
  Growth temperature: 37°C
  Growth strain: DH5alpha
  Copy number: High Copy
Gene/Insert
  Gene/Insert name: IP3KB
  Species: H. sapiens (human)
  Entrez Gene: ITPKB (a.k.a. IP3-3KB, IP3K, IP3K-B, IP3KB, PIG37)
  Promoter: CMV
  Tag / fusion protein: eGFP (N terminal on backbone)
  Cloning method: Restriction Enzyme; 5′ cloning site HindIII (unknown if destroyed); 3′ cloning site HindIII (unknown if destroyed)
  Sequencing primers: 5′ EGFP-C; 3′ SV40pA-R
Terms and licenses: Academic/Nonprofit Terms; Industry Terms: Not Available to Industry
How to cite: GFP-IP3KB was a gift from Christophe Erneux (Addgene plasmid # 32528 ; http://n2t.net/addgene:32528 ; RRID:Addgene_32528)
