[The description below was written by a language model from this plasmid's Addgene catalogue record.]
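Description:
GFP-IP3KB is a mammalian expression plasmid built on the Clontech pEGFP-C3 backbone (about 4.7 kb without insert) that encodes human inositol-1,4,5-trisphosphate 3-kinase B (ITPKB, also known as IP3KB or IP3-3KB) fused to enhanced GFP. The coding sequence was inserted by restriction cloning into a HindIII site at both ends, downstream of and in frame with the backbone's EGFP, so the fluorescent protein sits at the N terminus of the kinase. The record does not state whether the HindIII sites were preserved, nor the size of the insert or whether it represents the full-length coding region. Transcription of the fusion is driven by the CMV promoter, a strong constitutive promoter in most mammalian cell lines. The listed 3′ sequencing primer suggests an SV40 polyadenylation signal downstream of the insert.

The plasmid is propagated in E. coli as a high-copy plasmid under kanamycin selection. The same backbone provides neomycin resistance in mammalian cells, allowing G418 selection of stable transfectants in addition to transient use. No feature table was supplied, so details of the origin of replication and other backbone elements are not stated in the record.

The construct is suited to visualising the subcellular distribution of the B isoform of IP3 3-kinase in live or fixed transfected cells. This enzyme phosphorylates inositol 1,4,5-trisphosphate to inositol 1,3,4,5-tetrakisphosphate and thereby influences calcium signalling. The associated publication compared the intracellular localisation of the three human IP3 3-kinase isoenzymes, and their effects on Ca2+ responses, after transfection into COS-7 cells.
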