>Addgene plasmid #32528 | GFP-IP3KB | addgene partial sequence | sequence record 38186 | EGFP-C 5'-CATGGTCCTGCTGGAGTTCGTG-3'
AGTACTCAGATCTCGAGCTCAAGCTTGGTACCGAGCTCGGATCCACTAGTAACGGCCGCCAGTGTGCTGG
AATTCGGCTTATGGCTGTGTACTGCTATGCGCTCAATAGCCTGGTGATCATGAATAGCGCCAACGAGATG
AAGAGCGGCGGCGGCCCGGGGCCCAGTGGCAGCGAGACGCCCCCGCCCCCGAGGAGGGCAGTGCTGAGCC
CCGGCAGCGTTTTCAGCCCCGGGAGAGGCGCCTCTTTCCTCTTCCCCCCAGCCGAGTCGCTGTCCCCCGA
GGAGCCCCGGAGCCCCGGGGGCTGGCGGAGCGGCCGGCGCAGGCTGAATAGTAGCAGCGGCAGTGGCAGC
GGCAGCAGCGGCAGTAGCGTGAGCAGCCCAAGTTGGGCTGGTCGCCTGCGAGGGGACCGGCAGCAGGTGG
TGGCAGCCGGTACCCTCTCCCCGCCAGGGCCGGAGGAGGCCAAGAGGAAGCTGCGGATCTTGCAGCGCGA
GTTGCAGAACGTGCAGGTGAACCAGAAAGTGGGCATGTTTGAGGCGCACATCCAGGCACAGAGCTCCGCC
ATTCAAGCGCCCCGCAGCCCGCGTTTGGGCAGGGCTCGCTCGCCCTCCCCGTGCCCCTTCCGCAGCAGCA
GTCAGCCCCCTGGAAGGGTCCTGGTTCAGGGCGCCCGGAGCGAGGAACGGAGGACAAAGTCCTGGGGGGA
GCAATGTCCAGAGACTTCAGGAACCGACTCCGGGAGGAAAGGAGGGCCCAGCCTATGCTCCTCGCAGGTG
AAGAAAGGAATGCCACCTCTTCCCGGCCGGGCTGCCCCTACAGGATCAGAGGCTCAGGTCCATCCGCTTT
TGTAA
